Addgene plasmid #221000: Src(KD/YF)-SsrA(Y7I)-mCer3
Purpose: this is microTag (Y7I mutation in SsrA)-Src(D388R/Y529F) with mCerulean3 at C-terminal
Depositing lab: Klaus Hahn. Depositing organization: University of North Carolina at Chapel Hill. Publication: Biosensors based on peptide exposure show single molecule conformations in live cells. Liu B, Stone OJ, Pablo M, Herron JC, Nogueira AT, Dagliyan O, Grimm JB, Lavis LD, Elston TC, Hahn KM. Cell. 2021 Oct 28;184(22):5670-5685.e23. doi: 10.1016/j.cell.2021.09.026. Epub 2021 Oct 11. PubMed 34637702.
Backbone
  Vector backbone: pEGFP
  Vector type: Mammalian Expression
Growth in bacteria
  Bacterial resistance: Kanamycin, 50 μg/mL
  Growth temperature: 37°C
  Growth strain: DH5alpha
  Copy number: Unknown
Gene/Insert
  Gene/Insert name: Src, SsrA, mCerulean3
  Species: M. musculus (mouse)
  Mutation: D388R/Y529F in Src, Y7I in SsrA
  Entrez Gene: Src (a.k.a. pp60c-src)
  Promoter: pCMV
  Tag / fusion protein: mCerulean3 (C terminal on insert)
  Cloning method: Gibson Cloning
  Sequencing primers: 5′ CGCAAATGGGCGGTAGGCGTG
Terms and licenses: Academic/Nonprofit Terms; Industry Terms: Not Available to Industry
How to cite: Src(KD/YF)-SsrA(Y7I)-mCer3 was a gift from Klaus Hahn (Addgene plasmid # 221000 ; http://n2t.net/addgene:221000 ; RRID:Addgene_221000)
