[The description below was written by a language model from this plasmid's Addgene catalogue record and pLannotate feature annotations shown in this document.]
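Description:
Src(KD/YF)-SsrA(Y7I)-mCer3 is a mammalian expression plasmid of about 6.3 kb built on a pEGFP-type backbone. It is propagated in E. coli through a high-copy ColE1/pUC origin and selected with kanamycin. The Tn5 NeoR/KanR gene sits behind tandem bacterial (AmpR-type) and SV40 early promoters and is terminated by an HSV TK polyadenylation signal, so the same marker can in principle support G418 selection in mammalian cells. An f1 origin is also present. Short annotated fragments (ble, bGH poly(A), SV40 large T antigen) look like backbone remnants rather than functional parts.

The payload is driven by the human CMV immediate-early enhancer and promoter and ends at an SV40 poly(A) signal. It encodes mouse Src, a non-receptor tyrosine kinase, fused at its C terminus to the cyan fluorescent protein mCerulean3. According to the record, Src carries D388R and Y529F substitutions. The "KD/YF" in the name suggests a kinase-dead change combined with loss of the C-terminal regulatory tyrosine, whose phosphorylation normally holds Src in its closed, autoinhibited conformation. The construct also contains an SsrA peptide bearing a Y7I mutation, which the depositor calls a "microTag". The feature table does not annotate this peptide separately, so its exact position relative to the Src sequence is not stated.

The associated publication describes biosensors based on peptide exposure that report protein conformation in live cells, including at the single-molecule level. This plasmid appears to be a mutant Src variant of such a sensor, with mCerulean3 marking expression and localisation, although the record does not spell out its specific experimental role.
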