Features (pLannotate 1.2.2; 14 found; start..end, strand, type, name):
    122..916     +  CDS            NeoR/KanR: aminoglycoside phosphotransferase from Tn5; aph(3')-II (or nptII); confers resistance to neomycin, kanamycin, and G418 (Geneticin®)
    937..1089    +  CDS            ble (fragment): BLE_KLEPN - Experimental evidence at protein level: Swiss-Prot protein existence level 1. Binding protein with a strong affinity to the bleomycin family of antibiotics. Binds to CL990; an antimitotic-antibiotic compound. From Klebsiella pneumoniae.
   1148..1195    +  polyA_signal   HSV TK poly(A) signal: herpes simplex virus thymidine kinase polyadenylation signal (Cole and Stacy, 1985)
   1286..1302    -  polyA_signal   bGH poly(A) signal (fragment): bovine growth hormone polyadenylation signal
   1524..2112    +  rep_origin     ori: high-copy-number ColE1/pMB1/pBR322/pUC origin of replication
   2287..2590    +  enhancer       CMV enhancer: human cytomegalovirus immediate early enhancer
   2591..2794    +  promoter       CMV promoter: human cytomegalovirus (CMV) immediate early promoter
   2837..4438    +  CDS            Src: SRC_MOUSE - Experimental evidence at protein level: Swiss-Prot protein existence level 1. Non-receptor protein tyrosine kinase which is activated following engagement of many different classes of cellular receptors including immune response receptors, integrins and other adhesion receptors, receptor protein tyrosine kinases, G protein-coupled receptors as well as cytokine receptors. Participates in signaling pathways that control a diverse spectrum of biological activities including gene transcription, immune response, cell adhesion, cell cycle progression, apoptosis, migration, and transforma
   4484..5197    +  CDS            mCerulean3: mCerulean3 is a basic (constitutively fluorescent) cyan fluorescent protein published in 2011, derived from Aequorea victoria. It is reported to be a somewhat slowly-maturing monomer with very low acid sensitivity.
   5222..5305    +  CDS            large T antigen (fragment): large T antigen from SV40 (simian virus 40)
   5328..5449    +  polyA_signal   SV40 poly(A) signal: SV40 polyadenylation signal
   5483..5911    -  rep_origin     f1 ori (sequence partly withheld): f1 bacteriophage origin of replication; arrow indicates direction of (+) strand synthesis
   5938..6042    +  promoter       AmpR promoter: bla
   6044..87      +  promoter       SV40 promoter (across the origin): SV40 enhancer and early promoter
>Addgene plasmid #221000 | Src(KD/YF)-SsrA(Y7I)-mCer3 | addgene full sequence | sequence record 436037 | Addgene NGS Result
ATTTATGCAGAGGCCGAGGCCGCCTCGGCCTCTGAGCTATTCCAGAAGTAGTGAGGAGGCTTTTTTGGAG
GCCTAGGCTTTTGCAAAGATCGATCAAGAGACAGGATGAGGATCGTTTCGCATGATTGAACAAGATGGAT
TGCACGCAGGTTCTCCGGCCGCTTGGGTGGAGAGGCTATTCGGCTATGACTGGGCACAACAGACAATCGG
CTGCTCTGATGCCGCCGTGTTCCGGCTGTCAGCGCAGGGGCGCCCGGTTCTTTTTGTCAAGACCGACCTG
TCCGGTGCCCTGAATGAACTGCAAGACGAGGCAGCGCGGCTATCGTGGCTGGCCACGACGGGCGTTCCTT
GCGCAGCTGTGCTCGACGTTGTCACTGAAGCGGGAAGGGACTGGCTGCTATTGGGCGAAGTGCCGGGGCA
GGATCTCCTGTCATCTCACCTTGCTCCTGCCGAGAAAGTATCCATCATGGCTGATGCAATGCGGCGGCTG
CATACGCTTGATCCGGCTACCTGCCCATTCGACCACCAAGCGAAACATCGCATCGAGCGAGCACGTACTC
GGATGGAAGCCGGTCTTGTCGATCAGGATGATCTGGACGAAGAGCATCAGGGGCTCGCGCCAGCCGAACT
GTTCGCCAGGCTCAAGGCGAGCATGCCCGACGGCGAGGATCTCGTCGTGACCCATGGCGATGCCTGCTTG
CCGAATATCATGGTGGAAAATGGCCGCTTTTCTGGATTCATCGACTGTGGCCGGCTGGGTGTGGCGGACC
GCTATCAGGACATAGCGTTGGCTACCCGTGATATTGCTGAAGAGCTTGGCGGCGAATGGGCTGACCGCTT
CCTCGTGCTTTACGGTATCGCCGCTCCCGATTCGCAGCGCATCGCCTTCTATCGCCTTCTTGACGAGTTC
TTCTGAGCGGGACTCTGGGGTTCGAAATGACCGACCAAGCGACGCCCAACCTGCCATCACGAGATTTCGA
TTCCACCGCCGCCTTCTATGAAAGGTTGGGCTTCGGAATCGTTTTCCGGGACGCCGGCTGGATGATCCTC
CAGCGCGGGGATCTCATGCTGGAGTTCTTCGCCCACCCTAGGGGGAGGCTAACTGAAACACGGAAGGAGA
CAATACCGGAAGGAACCCGCGCTATGACGGCAATAAAAAGACAGAATAAAACGCACGGTGTTGGGTCGTT
TGTTCATAAACGCGGGGTTCGGTCCCAGGGCTGGCACTCTGTCGATACCCCACCGAGACCCCATTGGGGC
CAATACGCCCGCGTTTCTTCCTTTTCCCCACCCCACCCCCCAAGTTCGGGTGAAGGCCCAGGGCTCGCAG
CCAACGTCGGGGCGGCAGGCCCTGCCATAGCCTCAGGTTACTCATATATACTTTAGATTGATTTAAAACT
TCATTTTTAATTTAAAAGGATCTAGGTGAAGATCCTTTTTGATAATCTCATGACCAAAATCCCTTAACGT
GAGTTTTCGTTCCACTGAGCGTCAGACCCCGTAGAAAAGATCAAAGGATCTTCTTGAGATCCTTTTTTTC
TGCGCGTAATCTGCTGCTTGCAAACAAAAAAACCACCGCTACCAGCGGTGGTTTGTTTGCCGGATCAAGA
GCTACCAACTCTTTTTCCGAAGGTAACTGGCTTCAGCAGAGCGCAGATACCAAATACTGTTCTTCTAGTG
TAGCCGTAGTTAGGCCACCACTTCAAGAACTCTGTAGCACCGCCTACATACCTCGCTCTGCTAATCCTGT
TACCAGTGGCTGCTGCCAGTGGCGATAAGTCGTGTCTTACCGGGTTGGACTCAAGACGATAGTTACCGGA
TAAGGCGCAGCGGTCGGGCTGAACGGGGGGTTCGTGCACACAGCCCAGCTTGGAGCGAACGACCTACACC
GAACTGAGATACCTACAGCGTGAGCTATGAGAAAGCGCCACGCTTCCCGAAGGGAGAAAGGCGGACAGGT
ATCCGGTAAGCGGCAGGGTCGGAACAGGAGAGCGCACGAGGGAGCTTCCAGGGGGAAACGCCTGGTATCT
TTATAGTCCTGTCGGGTTTCGCCACCTCTGACTTGAGCGTCGATTTTTGTGATGCTCGTCAGGGGGGCGG
AGCCTATGGAAAAACGCCAGCAACGCGGCCTTTTTACGGTTCCTGGCCTTTTGCTGGCCTTTTGCTCACA
TGTTCTTTCCTGCGTTATCCCCTGATTCTGTGGATAACCGTATTACCGCCATGCATTAGTTATTAATAGT
AATCAATTACGGGGTCATTAGTTCATAGCCCATATATGGAGTTCCGCGTTACATAACTTACGGTAAATGG
CCCGCCTGGCTGACCGCCCAACGACCCCCGCCCATTGACGTCAATAATGACGTATGTTCCCATAGTAACG
CCAATAGGGACTTTCCATTGACGTCAATGGGTGGAGTATTTACGGTAAACTGCCCACTTGGCAGTACATC
AAGTGTATCATATGCCAAGTACGCCCCCTATTGACGTCAATGACGGTAAATGGCCCGCCTGGCATTATGC
CCAGTACATGACCTTATGGGACTTTCCTACTTGGCAGTACATCTACGTATTAGTCATCGCTATTACCATG
GTGATGCGGTTTTGGCAGTACATCAATGGGCGTGGATAGCGGTTTGACTCACGGGGATTTCCAAGTCTCC
ACCCCATTGACGTCAATGGGAGTTTGTTTTGGCACCAAAATCAACGGGACTTTCCAAAATGTCGTAACAA
CTCCGCCCCATTGACGCAAATGGGCGGTAGGCGTGTACGGTGGGAGGTCTATATAAGCAGAGCTGGTTTA
GTGAACCGTCAGATCCGCTAGCTTAATTAAGCCACCATGGGCAGCAACAAGAGCAAGCCCAAGGACGCCA
GCCAGCGGCGCCGCAGCCTGGAGCCCTCGGAAAACGTGCACGGGGCAGGGGGCGCCTTCCCGGCCTCACA
GACACCGAGCAAGCCCGCCTCCGCCGACGGCCACCGCGGGCCCAGCGCCGCCTTCGTGCCGCCCGCGGCC
GAGCCCAAGCTCTTCGGAGGCTTCAACTCCTCGGACACCGTCACCTCCCCGCAGAGGGCGGGGCCTCTGG
CAGGTGGGGTGACCACCTTTGTGGCCCTCTATGACTATGAGTCACGGACAGAGACTGACCTGTCCTTCAA
GAAAGGGGAGCGGCTGCAGATTGTTAACAACACGGAGGGAGACTGGTGGCTGGCACACTCGCTGAGCACG
GGACAGACCGGTTACATCCCCAGCAACTATGTGGCGCCCTCCGACTCCATCCAGGCTGAGGAGTGGTACT
TTGGCAAGATCACTAGACGGGAATCAGAGCGGCTGCTGCTCAACGCCGAGAACCCGAGAGGGACCTTCCT
CGTGAGGGAGAGTGAGACCACAAAAGGTGCCTACTGCCTCTCTGTATCCGACTTCGACAATGCCAAGGGC
CTAAATGTGAAACACTACAAGATCCGCAAGCTGGACAGCGGCGGTTTCTACATCACCTCCCGCACCCAGT
TCAACAGCCTGCAGCAGCTCGTGGCTTACTACTCCAAACATGCTGATGGCCTGTGTCACCGCCTCACTAC
CGTATGTCCCACATCCAAGCCTCAGACCCAGGGATTGGCCAAGGATGCGTGGGAGATCCCCCGGGAGTCC
CTGCGGCTGGAGGTCAAGCTGGGCCAGGGTTGCTTCGGAGAGGTGTGGATGGGGACCTGGAACGGCACCA
CGAGGGTTGCCATCAAAACTCTGAAGCCAGGCACCATGTCCCCAGAGGCCTTCCTGCAGGAGGCCCAAGT
CATGAAGAAACTTAGGCACGAGAAACTGGTGCAGCTGTATGCTGTGGTGTCGGAAGAACCCATTTACATT
GTGACAGAGTACATGAACAAGGGGAGTCTGCTGGACTTTCTCAAGGGGGAAACGGGCAAATATTTGCGGC
TACCCCAGCTGGTGGACATGTCTGCTCAGATCGCTTCAGGCATGGCCTATGTGGAGCGGATGAACTATGT
GCACCGGCGCCTTCGAGCCGCCAATATCCTAGTAGGGGAGAACCTGGTGTGCAAAGTGGCCGACTTTGGG
TTGGCCCGGCTCATAGAAGACAACGAATACACAGCCCGGCAAGGTGCCAAATTCCCCATCAAGTGGACCG
CCCCTGAAGCTGCTCTGTACGGCAGGTTCACCATCAAGTCGGATGTGTGGTCCTTTGGGATTCTGCTGAC
CGAGCTCACCACTAAGGGAAGAGTGCCCTATCCTGGGATGGTGAACCGTGAGGTTCTGGACCAGGTGGAG
CGGGGCTACCGGATGCCTTGTCCCCCCGAGTGCCCCGAGTCCCTGCATGACCTTATGTGCCAGTGCTGGC
GGAAGGAGCCCGAGGAGCGGCCCACCTTCGAGTACCTGCAGGCCTTCCTGGAAGACTACTTTACGTCCAC
TGAGCCACAGTTCCAGCCCGGGGAGAACGCTGCAAATGATGAAAACATCCTAGGCGGACCAGGGAAGCTT
AGCGTGAGCAAGGGCGAGGAGCTGTTCACCGGGGTGGTGCCCATCCTGGTCGAGCTGGACGGCGACGTAA
ACGGCCACAAGTTCAGCGTGTCCGGCGAGGGCGAGGGCGATGCCACCTACGGCAAGCTGACCCTGAAGTT
CATCTGCACCACCGGCAAGCTGCCCGTGCCCTGGCCCACCCTCGTGACCACCCTGTCCTGGGGCGTGCAG
TGCTTCGCCCGCTACCCCGACCACATGAAGCAGCACGACTTCTTCAAGTCCGCCATGCCCGAAGGCTACG
TCCAGGAGCGCACCATCTTCTTCAAGGACGACGGCAACTACAAGACCCGCGCCGAGGTGAAGTTCGAGGG
CGACACCCTGGTGAACCGCATCGAGCTGAAGGGCATCGACTTCAAGGAGGACGGCAACATCCTGGGGCAC
AAGCTGGAGTACAACGCCATCCACGGCAACGTCTATATCACCGCCGACAAGCAGAAGAACGGCATCAAGG
CCAACTTCGGCCTCAACTGCAACATCGAGGACGGCAGCGTGCAGCTCGCCGACCACTACCAGCAGAACAC
CCCCATCGGCGACGGCCCCGTGCTGCTGCCCGACAACCACTACCTGAGCACCCAGTCCAAGCTGAGCAAA
GACCCCAACGAGAAGCGCGATCACATGGTCCTGCTGGAGTTCGTGACCGCCGCCGGGATCACTCTCGGCA
TGGACGAGCTGTACAAGGAATTCTAAGCGGCCGCGACTCTAGATCATAATCAGCCATACCACATTTGTAG
AGGTTTTACTTGCTTTAAAAAACCTCCCACACCTCCCCCTGAACCTGAAACATAAAATGAATGCAATTGT
TGTTGTTAACTTGTTTATTGCAGCTTATAATGGTTACAAATAAAGCAATAGCATCACAAATTTCACAAAT
AAAGCATTTTTTTCACTGCATTCTAGTTGTGGTTTGTCCAAACTCATCAATGTATCTTAAGGCGTAAATT
GTAAGCGTTAATATTTTGTTAAAATTCGCGTTAAATTTTTGTTAAATCAGCTCATTTTTTAACCAATAGG
CCGAAATCGGCAAAATCCCTTATAAATCAAAAGAATAGACCGAGATAGGGT
[37 nt withheld, positions 5582-5618]
AAAGAACGTGGACTCCAACGTCAAAGG
[49 nt withheld, positions 5646-5694]
T
[91 nt withheld, positions 5696-5786]
G
[124 nt withheld, positions 5788-5911]
CAGGTGGCACTTTTCGGGGAAATGTGCGCGGAACCCCTATTTGTTTATTTTTCTAAATACATTCAAATAT
GTATCCGCTCATGAGACAATAACCCTGATAAATGCTTCAATAATATTGAAAAAGGAAGAGTCCTGAGGCG
GAAAGAACCAGCTGTGGAATGTGTGTCAGTTAGGGTGTGGAAAGTCCCCAGGCTCCCCAGCAGGCAGAAG
TATGCAAAGCATGCATCTCAATTAGTCAGCAACCAGGTGTGGAAAGTCCCCAGGCTCCCCAGCAGGCAGA
AGTATGCAAAGCATGCATCTCAATTAGTCAGCAACCATAGTCCCGCCCCTAACTCCGCCCATCCCGCCCC
TAACTCCGCCCAGTTCCGCCCATTCTCCGCCCCATGGCTGACTAATTTTTTTT
